>Addgene plasmid #111645 | ACS_PROSS | depositor full sequence | sequence record 209861 | ACS_PROSS sequence 7323 bps
TGGCGAATGGG
[124 nt withheld, positions 12-135]
C
[91 nt withheld, positions 137-227]
A
[49 nt withheld, positions 229-277]
CCTTTGACGTTGGAGTCCACGTTCTTT
[37 nt withheld, positions 305-341]
ACCCTATCTCGGTCTATTCTTTTGATTTATAAGGGATTTTGCCGATTTCGGCCTATTGGTTAAAAAATGA
GCTGATTTAACAAAAATTTAACGCGAATTTTAACAAAATATTAACGTTTACAATTTCAGGTGGCACTTTT
CGGGGAAATGTGCGCGGAACCCCTATTTGTTTATTTTTCTAAATACATTCAAATATGTATCCGCTCATGA
GACAATAACCCTGATAAATGCTTCAATAATATTGAAAAAGGAAGAGTATGAGTATTCAACATTTCCGTGT
CGCCCTTATTCCCTTTTTTGCGGCATTTTGCCTTCCTGTTTTTGCTCACCCAGAAACGCTGGTGAAAGTA
AAAGATGCTGAAGATCAGTTGGGTGCACGAGTGGGTTACATCGAACTGGATCTCAACAGCGGTAAGATCC
TTGAGAGTTTTCGCCCCGAAGAACGTTTTCCAATGATGAGCACTTTTAAAGTTCTGCTATGTGGCGCGGT
ATTATCCCGTATTGACGCCGGGCAAGAGCAACTCGGTCGCCGCATACACTATTCTCAGAATGACTTGGTT
GAGTACTCACCAGTCACAGAAAAGCATCTTACGGATGGCATGACAGTAAGAGAATTATGCAGTGCTGCCA
TAACCATGAGTGATAACACTGCGGCCAACTTACTTCTGACAACGATCGGAGGACCGAAGGAGCTAACCGC
TTTTTTGCACAACATGGGGGATCATGTAACTCGCCTTGATCGTTGGGAACCGGAGCTGAATGAAGCCATA
CCAAACGACGAGCGTGACACCACGATGCCTGCAGCAATGGCAACAACGTTGCGCAAACTATTAACTGGCG
AACTACTTACTCTAGCTTCCCGGCAACAATTAATAGACTGGATGGAGGCGGATAAAGTTGCAGGACCACT
TCTGCGCTCGGCCCTTCCGGCTGGCTGGTTTATTGCTGATAAATCTGGAGCCGGTGAGCGTGGGTCTCGC
GGTATCATTGCAGCACTGGGGCCAGATGGTAAGCCCTCCCGTATCGTAGTTATCTACACGACGGGGAGTC
AGGCAACTATGGATGAACGAAATAGACAGATCGCTGAGATAGGTGCCTCACTGATTAAGCATTGGTAACT
GTCAGACCAAGTTTACTCATATATACTTTAGATTGATTTAAAACTTCATTTTTAATTTAAAAGGATCTAG
GTGAAGATCCTTTTTGATAATCTCATGACCAAAATCCCTTAACGTGAGTTTTCGTTCCACTGAGCGTCAG
ACCCCGTAGAAAAGATCAAAGGATCTTCTTGAGATCCTTTTTTTCTGCGCGTAATCTGCTGCTTGCAAAC
AAAAAAACCACCGCTACCAGCGGTGGTTTGTTTGCCGGATCAAGAGCTACCAACTCTTTTTCCGAAGGTA
ACTGGCTTCAGCAGAGCGCAGATACCAAATACTGTCCTTCTAGTGTAGCCGTAGTTAGGCCACCACTTCA
AGAACTCTGTAGCACCGCCTACATACCTCGCTCTGCTAATCCTGTTACCAGTGGCTGCTGCCAGTGGCGA
TAAGTCGTGTCTTACCGGGTTGGACTCAAGACGATAGTTACCGGATAAGGCGCAGCGGTCGGGCTGAACG
GGGGGTTCGTGCACACAGCCCAGCTTGGAGCGAACGACCTACACCGAACTGAGATACCTACAGCGTGAGC
TATGAGAAAGCGCCACGCTTCCCGAAGGGAGAAAGGCGGACAGGTATCCGGTAAGCGGCAGGGTCGGAAC
AGGAGAGCGCACGAGGGAGCTTCCAGGGGGAAACGCCTGGTATCTTTATAGTCCTGTCGGGTTTCGCCAC
CTCTGACTTGAGCGTCGATTTTTGTGATGCTCGTCAGGGGGGCGGAGCCTATGGAAAAACGCCAGCAACG
CGGCCTTTTTACGGTTCCTGGCCTTTTGCTGGCCTTTTGCTCACATGTTCTTTCCTGCGTTATCCCCTGA
TTCTGTGGATAACCGTATTACCGCCTTTGAGTGAGCTGATACCGCTCGCCGCAGCCGAACGACCGAGCGC
AGCGAGTCAGTGAGCGAGGAAGCGGAAGAGCGCCTGATGCGGTATTTTCTCCTTACGCATCTGTGCGGTA
TTTCACACCGCATATATGGTGCACTCTCAGTACAATCTGCTCTGATGCCGCATAGTTAAGCCAGTATACA
CTCCGCTATCGCTACGTGACTGGGTCATGGCTGCGCCCCGACACCCGCCAACACCCGCTGACGCGCCCTG
ACGGGCTTGTCTGCTCCCGGCATCCGCTTACAGACAAGCTGTGACCGTCTCCGGGAGCTGCATGTGTCAG
AGGTTTTCACCGTCATCACCGAAACGCGCGAGGCAGCTGCGGTAAAGCTCATCAGCGTGGTCGTGAAGCG
ATTCACAGATGTCTGCCTGTTCATCCGCGTCCAGCTCGTTGAGTTTCTCCAGAAGCGTTAATGTCTGGCT
TCTGATAAAGCGGGCCATGTTAAGGGCGGTTTTTTCCTGTTTGGTCACTGATGCCTCCGTGTAAGGGGGA
TTTCTGTTCATGGGGGTAATGATACCGATGAAACGAGAGAGGATGCTCACGATACGGGTTACTGATGATG
AACATGCCCGGTTACTGGAACGTTGTGAGGGTAAACAACTGGCGGTATGGATGCGGCGGGACCAGAGAAA
AATCACTCAGGGTCAATGCCAGCGCTTCGTTAATACAGATGTAGGTGTTCCACAGGGTAGCCAGCAGCAT
CCTGCGATGCAGATCCGGAACATAATGGTGCAGGGCGCTGACTTCCGCGTTTCCAGACTTTACGAAACAC
GGAAACCGAAGACCATTCATGTTGTTGCTCAGGTCGCAGACGTTTTGCAGCAGCAGTCGCTTCACGTTCG
CTCGCGTATCGGTGATTCATTCTGCTAACCAGTAAGGCAACCCCGCCAGCCTAGCCGGGTCCTCAACGAC
AGGAGCACGATCATGCGCACCCGTGGGGCCGCCATGCCGGCGATAATGGCCTGCTTCTCGCCGAAACGTT
TGGTGGCGGGACCAGTGACGAAGGCTTGAGCGAGGGCGTGCAAGATTCCGAATACCGCAAGCGACAGGCC
GATCATCGTCGCGCTCCAGCGAAAGCGGTCCTCGCCGAAAATGACCCAGAGCGCTGCCGGCACCTGTCCT
ACGAGTTGCATGATAAAGAAGACAGTCATAAGTGCGGCGACGATAGTCATGCCCCGCGCCCACCGGAAGG
AGCTGACTGGGTTGAAGGCTCTCAAGGGCATCGGTCGAGATCCCGGTGCCTAATGAGTGAGCTAACTTAC
ATTAATTGCGTTGCGCTCACTGCCCGCTTTCCAGTCGGGAAACCTGTCGTGCCAGCTGCATTAATGAATC
GGCCAACGCGCGGGGAGAGGCGGTTTGCGTATTGGGCGCCAGGGTGGTTTTTCTTTTCACCAGTGAGACG
GGCAACAGCTGATTGCCCTTCACCGCCTGGCCCTGAGAGAGTTGCAGCAAGCGGTCCACGCTGGTTTGCC
CCAGCAGGCGAAAATCCTGTTTGATGGTGGTTAACGGCGGGATATAACATGAGCTGTCTTCGGTATCGTC
GTATCCCACTACCGAGATATCCGCACCAACGCGCAGCCCGGACTCGGTAATGGCGCGCATTGCGCCCAGC
GCCATCTGATCGTTGGCAACCAGCATCGCAGTGGGAACGATGCCCTCATTCAGCATTTGCATGGTTTGTT
GAAAACCGGACATGGCACTCCAGTCGCCTTCCCGTTCCGCTATCGGCTGAATTTGATTGCGAGTGAGATA
TTTATGCCAGCCAGCCAGACGCAGACGCGCCGAGACAGAACTTAATGGGCCCGCTAACAGCGCGATTTGC
TGGTGACCCAATGCGACCAGATGCTCCACGCCCAGTCGCGTACCGTCTTCATGGGAGAAAATAATACTGT
TGATGGGTGTCTGGTCAGAGACATCAAGAAATAACGCCGGAACATTAGTGCAGGCAGCTTCCACAGCAAT
GGCATCCTGGTCATCCAGCGGATAGTTAATGATCAGCCCACTGACGCGTTGCGCGAGAAGATTGTGCACC
GCCGCTTTACAGGCTTCGACGCCGCTTCGTTCTACCATCGACACCACCACGCTGGCACCCAGTTGATCGG
CGCGAGATTTAATCGCCGCGACAATTTGCGACGGCGCGTGCAGGGCCAGACTGGAGGTGGCAACGCCAAT
CAGCAACGACTGTTTGCCCGCCAGTTGTTGTGCCACGCGGTTGGGAATGTAATTCAGCTCCGCCATCGCC
GCTTCCACTTTTTCCCGCGTTTTCGCAGAAACGTGGCTGGCCTGGTTCACCACGCGGGAAACGGTCTGAT
AAGAGACACCGGCATACTCTGCGACATCGTATAACGTTACTGGTTTCACATTCACCACCCTGAATTGACT
CTCTTCCGGGCGCTATCATGCCATACCGCGAAAGGTTTTGCGCCATTCGATGGTGTCCGGGATCTCGACG
CTCTCCCTTATGCGACTCCTGCATTAGGAAGCAGCCCAGTAGTAGGTTGAGGCCGTTGAGCACCGCCGCC
GCAAGGAATGGTGCATGCAAGGAGATGGCGCCCAACAGTCCCCCGGCCACGGGGCCTGCCACCATACCCA
CGCCGAAACAAGCGCTCATGAGCCCGAAGTGGCGAGCCCGATCTTCCCCATCGGTGATGTCGGCGATATA
GGCGCCAGCAACCGCACCTGTGGCGCCGGTGATGCCGGCCACGATGCGTCCGGCGTAGAGGATCGAGATC
TCGATCCCGCGAAATTAATACGACTCACTATAGGGGAATTGTGAGCGGATAACAATTCCCCTCTAGAAAT
AATTTTGTTTAACTTTAAGAAGGAGATATACATATGTCTCAGACCCACAAACACCCGGTTCCGCCGAACA
TCGCGGCGAACGCGTGGATCAACCCGGAACAGTACGAAGCGATGTACAAACAGTCTATCAACGACCCGGA
CACCTTCTGGCGTGAACAGGGTAAAATCCTGGACTGGATCAAACCGTACACCCGTGTTAAAAACACCTCT
TTCGAACCGGGTAACGTTTCTATCCGTTGGTACGAAGACGGTACCCTGAACCTGGCGTACAACTGCCTGG
ACCGTCACCTGGAAGAACGTGGTGACCAGACCGCGATCATCTGGGAAGGTGACGACCCGTCTGAATCTCG
TCACATCACCTACCGTGAACTGCACCGTGACGTTTGCCGTTTCGCGAACGTTCTGAAAGCGCTGGGTATC
AAAAAAGGTGACGTTGTTGCGATCTACATGCCGATGGTTCCGGAAGCGGCGGTTGCGATGCTGGCGTGCG
CGCGTATCGGTGCGATCCACTCTGTTATCTTCGGTGGTTTCTCTCCGGAAGCGGTTGCGGGTCGTATCAT
CGACTCTAACTCTCGTCTGGTTATCACCGCGGACGAAGGTGTTCGTGCGGGTCGTTCTATCCCGCTGAAA
AAGAACGTTGACGAAGCGCTGAAAAACCCGAACGTTACCTCTGTTGAACACGTTATCGTTTTCAAACGTA
CCGGTGGTGACATCGACTGGCAGGAAGGTCGTGACCTGTGGTGGCGTGACCTGATCGAAAAAGCGTCTCC
GGAACACCAGCCGGAACCGATGAACGCGGAAGACCCGCTGTTCATCCTGTACACCTCTGGTTCTACCGGT
AAACCGAAAGGTGTTCTGCACACCACCGGTGGTTACCTGGTTTACGCGGCGACCACCTTCAAATACGTTT
TCGACTACCACCCGGGTGACATCTACTGGTGCACCGCGGACGTTGGTTGGGTTACCGGTCACTCTTACCT
GCTGTACGGTCCGCTGGCGTGCGGTGCGACCACCCTGATGTTCGAAGGTGTTCCGAACTGGCCGACCCCG
TCTCGTATGGCGCAGGTTGTTGACAAACACCAGGTTAACATCCTGTACACCGCGCCGACCGCGATCCGTG
CGCTGATGGCGGAAGGTGACAAAGCGATCGAAGGTACCGACCGTTCTTCTCTGCGTATCCTGGGTTCTGT
TGGTGAACCGATCAACCCGGAAGCGTGGGAATGGTACTGGAAAAAAATCGGTAACGAACGTTGCCCGGTT
GTTGACACCTGGTGGCAGACCGAAACCGGTGGTTTCATGATCACCCCGCTGCCGGGTGCGATCGAACTGA
AACCGGGTTCTGCGACCCGTCCGTTCTTCGGTGTTCAGCCGGCGCTGGTTGACAACGAAGGTAACCCGCA
GGAAGGTGCGACCGAAGGTAACCTGGTTATCACCGACTCTTGGCCGGGTCAGGCGCGTACCCTGTACGGT
GACCACGAACGTTTCGAACAGACCTACTTCTCTACCTTCAAAGGTATGTACTTCTCTGGTGACGGTGCGC
GTCGTGACGAAGACGGTTACTACTGGATCACCGGTCGTGTTGACGACGTTCTGAACGTTTCTGGTCACCG
TCTGGGTACCGCGGAAATCGAATCTGCGCTGGTTGCGCACCCGAAAATCGCGGAAGCGGCGGTTGTTGGT
ATCCCGCACGACATCAAAGGTCAGGCGATCTACGCGTACGTTACCCTGAACCACGGTGAAGAACCGTCTC
CGGAACTGTACAAAGAAGTTCGTAACTGGGTTCGTAAAGAAATCGGTCCGCTGGCGACCCCGGACGTTCT
GCACTGGACCGACGGTCTGCCGAAAACCCGTTCTGGTAAAATCATGCGTCGTATCCTGCGTAAAATCGCG
GCGGGTGACACCTCTAACCTGGGTGACACCTCTACCCTGGCGGACCCGTCTGTTGTTGACAAACTGATCG
AAGAAAAACAGGCGATCGCGATGCCGTCTCTCGAGCACCACCACCACCACCACTGAGATCCGGCTGCTAA
CAAAGCCCGAAAGGAAGCTGAGTTGGCTGCTGCCACCGCTGAGCAATAACTAGCATAACCCCTTGGGGCC
TCTAAACGGGTCTTGAGGGGTTTTTTGCTGAAAGGAGGAACTATATCCGGAT
Features (pLannotate 1.2.2; 19 found; start..end, strand, type, name):
     12..467     +  rep_origin     f1 ori (sequence partly withheld): f1 bacteriophage origin of replication; arrow indicates direction of (+) strand synthesis
    494..598     +  promoter       AmpR promoter: bla
    599..1459    +  CDS            AmpR: β-lactamase; bla; confers resistance to ampicillin, carbenicillin, and related antibiotics
   1630..2218    +  rep_origin     ori: high-copy-number ColE1/pMB1/pBR322/pUC origin of replication
   2404..2546    -  misc_feature   bom: basis of mobility region from pBR322
   2648..2839    -  CDS            rop: Rop protein, which maintains plasmids at low copy number; rop
   2856..3236    +  CDS            YPB1_ECOLX: Protein predicted: Swiss-Prot protein existence level 4. From Escherichia coli.
   3308..3599    -  CDS            TcR (fragment): tetracycline efflux protein; tet; confers resistance to tetracycline
   3614..3635    -  protein_bind   CAP binding site: CAP binding activates transcription in the presence of cAMP. E. coli catabolite activator protein
   3648..4730    -  CDS            lacI: lac repressor; lacI; The lac repressor binds to the lac operator to inhibit transcription in E. coli. This inhibition can be relieved by adding lactose or isopropyl-β-D-thiogalactopyranoside (IPTG).
   4731..4808    -  promoter       lacI promoter: lacI
   4816..5095    -  CDS            TcR (fragment): tetracycline efflux protein; tet; confers resistance to tetracycline
   5117..5135    +  promoter       T7 promoter: promoter for bacteriophage T7 RNA polymerase
   5136..5160    +  protein_bind   lac operator: The lac repressor binds to the lac operator to inhibit transcription in E. coli. This inhibition can be relieved by adding lactose or isopropyl-β-D-thiogalactopyranoside (IPTG). lac repressor encoded by lacI
   5175..5197    +  RBS            RBS: efficient ribosome binding site from bacteriophage T7 gene 10 (Olins and Rangwala, 1989)
   5205..7160    +  CDS            acs: ACSA_SALTY - Experimental evidence at protein level: Swiss-Prot protein existence level 1. Enables the cell to use acetate during aerobic growth to generate energy via the TCA cycle, and biosynthetic compounds via the glyoxylate shunt. Acetylates CheY, the response regulator involved in flagellar movement and chemotaxis. From Salmonella typhimurium (strain LT2 / SGSC1412 / ATCC 700720).
   7167..7184    +  CDS            9xHis (fragment): 9xHis affinity tag
   7194..7243    +  CDS            SET1 (fragment): solubility-enhancement tag derived from T7 phage gene 10B
   7251..7298    +  terminator     T7 terminator: transcription terminator for bacteriophage T7 RNA polymerase
