>Addgene plasmid #111645 | ACS_PROSS | addgene full sequence | sequence record 213474 | Addgene NGS Result
GCGCTCATGAGCCCGAAGTGGCGAGCCCGATCTTCCCCATCGGTGATGTCGGCGATATAGGCGCCAGCAA
CCGCACCTGTGGCGCCGGTGATGCCGGCCACGATGCGTCCGGCGTAGAGGATCGAGATCTCGATCCCGCG
AAATTAATACGACTCACTATAGGGGAATTGTGAGCGGATAACAATTCCCCTCTAGAAATAATTTTGTTTA
ACTTTAAGAAGGAGATATACATATGTCTCAGACCCACAAACACCCGGTTCCGCCGAACATCGCGGCGAAC
GCGTGGATCAACCCGGAACAGTACGAAGCGATGTACAAACAGTCTATCAACGACCCGGACACCTTCTGGC
GTGAACAGGGTAAAATCCTGGACTGGATCAAACCGTACACCCGTGTTAAAAACACCTCTTTCGAACCGGG
TAACGTTTCTATCCGTTGGTACGAAGACGGTACCCTGAACCTGGCGTACAACTGCCTGGACCGTCACCTG
GAAGAACGTGGTGACCAGACCGCGATCATCTGGGAAGGTGACGACCCGTCTGAATCTCGTCACATCACCT
ACCGTGAACTGCACCGTGACGTTTGCCGTTTCGCGAACGTTCTGAAAGCGCTGGGTATCAAAAAAGGTGA
CGTTGTTGCGATCTACATGCCGATGGTTCCGGAAGCGGCGGTTGCGATGCTGGCGTGCGCGCGTATCGGT
GCGATCCACTCTGTTATCTTCGGTGGTTTCTCTCCGGAAGCGGTTGCGGGTCGTATCATCGACTCTAACT
CTCGTCTGGTTATCACCGCGGACGAAGGTGTTCGTGCGGGTCGTTCTATCCCGCTGAAAAAGAACGTTGA
CGAAGCGCTGAAAAACCCGAACGTTACCTCTGTTGAACACGTTATCGTTTTCAAACGTACCGGTGGTGAC
ATCGACTGGCAGGAAGGTCGTGACCTGTGGTGGCGTGACCTGATCGAAAAAGCGTCTCCGGAACACCAGC
CGGAACCGATGAACGCGGAAGACCCGCTGTTCATCCTGTACACCTCTGGTTCTACCGGTAAACCGAAAGG
TGTTCTGCACACCACCGGTGGTTACCTGGTTTACGCGGCGACCACCTTCAAATACGTTTTCGACTACCAC
CCGGGTGACATCTACTGGTGCACCGCGGACGTTGGTTGGGTTACCGGTCACTCTTACCTGCTGTACGGTC
CGCTGGCGTGCGGTGCGACCACCCTGATGTTCGAAGGTGTTCCGAACTGGCCGACCCCGTCTCGTATGGC
GCAGGTTGTTGACAAACACCAGGTTAACATCCTGTACACCGCGCCGACCGCGATCCGTGCGCTGATGGCG
GAAGGTGACAAAGCGATCGAAGGTACCGATCGTTCTTCTCTGCGTATCCTGGGTTCTGTTGGTGAACCGA
TCAACCCGGAAGCGTGGGAATGGTACTGGAAAAAAATCGGTAACGAACGTTGCCCGGTTGTTGACACCTG
GTGGCAGACCGAAACCGGTGGTTTCATGATCACCCCGCTGCCGGGTGCGATCGAACTGAAACCGGGTTCT
GCGACCCGTCCGTTCTTCGGTGTTCAGCCGGCGCTGGTTGACAACGAAGGTAACCCGCAGGAAGGTGCGA
CCGAAGGTAACCTGGTTATCACCGACTCTTGGCCGGGTCAGGCGCGTACCCTGTACGGTGACCACGAACG
TTTCGAACAGACCTACTTCTCTACCTTCAAAGGTATGTACTTCTCTGGTGACGGTGCGCGTCGTGACGAA
GACGGTTACTACTGGATCACCGGTCGTGTTGACGACGTTCTGAACGTTTCTGGTCACCGTCTGGGTACCG
CGGAAATCGAATCTGCGCTGGTTGCGCACCCGAAAATCGCGGAAGCGGCGGTTGTTGGTATCCCGCACGA
CATCAAAGGTCAGGCGATCTACGCGTACGTTACCCTGAACCACGGTGAAGAACCGTCTCCGGAACTGTAC
AAAGAAGTTCGTAACTGGGTTCGTAAAGAAATCGGTCCGCTGGCGACCCCGGACGTTCTGCACTGGACCG
ACGGTCTGCCGAAAACCCGTTCTGGTAAAATCATGCGTCGTATCCTGCGTAAAATCGCGGCGGGTGACAC
CTCTAACCTGGGTGACACCTCTACCCTGGCGGACCCGTCTGTTGTTGACAAACTGATCGAAGAAAAACAG
GCGATCGCGATGCCGTCTCTCGAGCACCACCACCACCACCACTGAGATCCGGCTGCTAACAAAGCCCGAA
AGGAAGCTGAGTTGGCTGCTGCCACCGCTGAGCAATAACTAGCATAACCCCTTGGGGCCTCTAAACGGGT
CTTGAGGGGTTTTTTGCTGAAAGGAGGAACTATATCCGGATTGGCGAATGGG
[124 nt withheld, positions 2363-2486]
C
[91 nt withheld, positions 2488-2578]
A
[49 nt withheld, positions 2580-2628]
CCTTTGACGTTGGAGTCCACGTTCTTT
[37 nt withheld, positions 2656-2692]
ACCCTATCTCGGTCTATTCTTTTGATTTATAAGGGATTTTGCCGATTTCGGCCTATTGGTTAAAAAATGA
GCTGATTTAACAAAAATTTAACGCGAATTTTAACAAAATATTAACGCTTACAATTTAGGTGGCACTTTTC
GGGGAAATGTGCGCGGAACCCCTATTTGTTTATTTTTCTAAATACATTCAAATATGTATCCGCTCATGAG
ACAATAACCCTGATAAATGCTTCAATAATATTGAAAAAGGAAGAGTATGAGTATTCAACATTTCCGTGTC
GCCCTTATTCCCTTTTTTGCGGCATTTTGCCTTCCTGTTTTTGCTCACCCAGAAACGCTGGTGAAAGTAA
AAGATGCTGAAGATCAGTTGGGTGCACGAGTGGGTTACATCGAACTGGATCTCAACAGCGGTAAGATCCT
TGAGAGTTTTCGCCCCGAAGAACGTTTTCCAATGATGAGCACTTTTAAAGTTCTGCTATGTGGCGCGGTA
TTATCCCGTATTGACGCCGGGCAAGAGCAACTCGGTCGCCGCATACACTATTCTCAGAATGACTTGGTTG
AGTACTCACCAGTCACAGAAAAGCATCTTACGGATGGCATGACAGTAAGAGAATTATGCAGTGCTGCCAT
AACCATGAGTGATAACACTGCGGCCAACTTACTTCTGACAACGATCGGAGGACCGAAGGAGCTAACCGCT
TTTTTGCACAACATGGGGGATCATGTAACTCGCCTTGATCGTTGGGAACCGGAGCTGAATGAAGCCATAC
CAAACGACGAGCGTGACACCACGATGCCTGCAGCAATGGCAACAACGTTGCGCAAACTATTAACTGGCGA
ACTACTTACTCTAGCTTCCCGGCAACAATTAATAGACTGGATGGAGGCGGATAAAGTTGCAGGACCACTT
CTGCGCTCGGCCCTTCCGGCTGGCTGGTTTATTGCTGATAAATCTGGAGCCGGTGAGCGTGGGTCTCGCG
GTATCATTGCAGCACTGGGGCCAGATGGTAAGCCCTCCCGTATCGTAGTTATCTACACGACGGGGAGTCA
GGCAACTATGGATGAACGAAATAGACAGATCGCTGAGATAGGTGCCTCACTGATTAAGCATTGGTAACTG
TCAGACCAAGTTTACTCATATATACTTTAGATTGATTTAAAACTTCATTTTTAATTTAAAAGGATCTAGG
TGAAGATCCTTTTTGATAATCTCATGACCAAAATCCCTTAACGTGAGTTTTCGTTCCACTGAGCGTCAGA
CCCCGTAGAAAAGATCAAAGGATCTTCTTGAGATCCTTTTTTTCTGCGCGTAATCTGCTGCTTGCAAACA
AAAAAACCACCGCTACCAGCGGTGGTTTGTTTGCCGGATCAAGAGCTACCAACTCTTTTTCCGAAGGTAA
CTGGCTTCAGCAGAGCGCAGATACCAAATACTGTCCTTCTAGTGTAGCCGTAGTTAGGCCACCACTTCAA
GAACTCTGTAGCACCGCCTACATACCTCGCTCTGCTAATCCTGTTACCAGTGGCTGCTGCCAGTGGCGAT
AAGTCGTGTCTTACCGGGTTGGACTCAAGACGATAGTTACCGGATAAGGCGCAGCGGTCGGGCTGAACGG
GGGGTTCGTGCACACAGCCCAGCTTGGAGCGAACGACCTACACCGAACTGAGATACCTACAGCGTGAGCT
ATGAGAAAGCGCCACGCTTCCCGAAGGGAGAAAGGCGGACAGGTATCCGGTAAGCGGCAGGGTCGGAACA
GGAGAGCGCACGAGGGAGCTTCCAGGGGGAAACGCCTGGTATCTTTATAGTCCTGTCGGGTTTCGCCACC
TCTGACTTGAGCGTCGATTTTTGTGATGCTCGTCAGGGGGGCGGAGCCTATGGAAAAACGCCAGCAACGC
GGCCTTTTTACGGTTCCTGGCCTTTTGCTGGCCTTTTGCTCACATGTTCTTTCCTGCGTTATCCCCTGAT
TCTGTGGATAACCGTATTACCGCCTTTGAGTGAGCTGATACCGCTCGCCGCAGCCGAACGACCGAGCGCA
GCGAGTCAGTGAGCGAGGAAGCGGAAGAGCGCCTGATGCGGTATTTTCTCCTTACGCATCTGTGCGGTAT
TTCACACCGCAATGGTGCACTCTCAGTACAATCTGCTCTGATGCCGCATAGTTAAGCCAGTATACACTCC
GCTATCGCTACGTGACTGGGTCATGGCTGCGCCCCGACACCCGCCAACACCCGCTGACGCGCCCTGACGG
GCTTGTCTGCTCCCGGCATCCGCTTACAGACAAGCTGTGACCGTCTCCGGGAGCTGCATGTGTCAGAGGT
TTTCACCGTCATCACCGAAACGCGCGAGGCAGCTGCGGTAAAGCTCATCAGCGTGGTCGTGAAGCGATTC
ACAGATGTCTGCCTGTTCATCCGCGTCCAGCTCGTTGAGTTTCTCCAGAAGCGTTAATGTCTGGCTTCTG
ATAAAGCGGGCCATGTTAAGGGCGGTTTTTTCCTGTTTGGTCACTGATGCCTCCGTGTAAGGGGGATTTC
TGTTCATGGGGGTAATGATACCGATGAAACGAGAGAGGATGCTCACGATACGGGTTACTGATGATGAACA
TGCCCGGTTACTGGAACGTTGTGAGGGTAAACAACTGGCGGTATGGATGCGGCGGGACCAGAGAAAAATC
ACTCAGGGTCAATGCCAGCGCTTCGTTAATACAGATGTAGGTGTTCCACAGGGTAGCCAGCAGCATCCTG
CGATGCAGATCCGGAACATAATGGTGCAGGGCGCTGACTTCCGCGTTTCCAGACTTTACGAAACACGGAA
ACCGAAGACCATTCATGTTGTTGCTCAGGTCGCAGACGTTTTGCAGCAGCAGTCGCTTCACGTTCGCTCG
CGTATCGGTGATTCATTCTGCTAACCAGTAAGGCAACCCCGCCAGCCTAGCCGGGTCCTCAACGACAGGA
GCACGATCATGCGCACCCGTGGGGCCGCCATGCCGGCGATAATGGCCTGCTTCTCGCCGAAACGTTTGGT
GGCGGGACCAGTGACGAAGGCTTGAGCGAGGGCGTGCAAGATTCCGAATACCGCAAGCGACAGGCCGATC
ATCGTCGCGCTCCAGCGAAAGCGGTCCTCGCCGAAAATGACCCAGAGCGCTGCCGGCACCTGTCCTACGA
GTTGCATGATAAAGAAGACAGTCATAAGTGCGGCGACGATAGTCATGCCCCGCGCCCACCGGAAGGAGCT
GACTGGGTTGAAGGCTCTCAAGGGCATCGGTCGAGATCCCGGTGCCTAATGAGTGAGCTAACTTACATTA
ATTGCGTTGCGCTCACTGCCCGCTTTCCAGTCGGGAAACCTGTCGTGCCAGCTGCATTAATGAATCGGCC
AACGCGCGGGGAGAGGCGGTTTGCGTATTGGGCGCCAGGGTGGTTTTTCTTTTCACCAGTGAGACGGGCA
ACAGCTGATTGCCCTTCACCGCCTGGCCCTGAGAGAGTTGCAGCAAGCGGTCCACGCTGGTTTGCCCCAG
CAGGCGAAAATCCTGTTTGATGGTGGTTAACGGCGGGATATAACATGAGCTGTCTTCGGTATCGTCGTAT
CCCACTACCGAGATATCCGCACCAACGCGCAGCCCGGACTCGGTAATGGCGCGCATTGCGCCCAGCGCCA
TCTGATCGTTGGCAACCAGCATCGCAGTGGGAACGATGCCCTCATTCAGCATTTGCATGGTTTGTTGAAA
ACCGGACATGGCACTCCAGTCGCCTTCCCGTTCCGCTATCGGCTGAATTTGATTGCGAGTGAGATATTTA
TGCCAGCCAGCCAGACGCAGACGCGCCGAGACAGAACTTAATGGGCCCGCTAACAGCGCGATTTGCTGGT
GACCCAATGCGACCAGATGCTCCACGCCCAGTCGCGTACCGTCTTCATGGGAGAAAATAATACTGTTGAT
GGGTGTCTGGTCAGAGACATCAAGAAATAACGCCGGAACATTAGTGCAGGCAGCTTCCACAGCAATGGCA
TCCTGGTCATCCAGCGGATAGTTAATGATCAGCCCACTGACGCGTTGCGCGAGAAGATTGTGCACCGCCG
CTTTACAGGCTTCGACGCCGCTTCGTTCTACCATCGACACCACCACGCTGGCACCCAGTTGATCGGCGCG
AGATTTAATCGCCGCGACAATTTGCGACGGCGCGTGCAGGGCCAGACTGGAGGTGGCAACGCCAATCAGC
AACGACTGTTTGCCCGCCAGTTGTTGTGCCACGCGGTTGGGAATGTAATTCAGCTCCGCCATCGCCGCTT
CCACTTTTTCCCGCGTTTTCGCAGAAACGTGGCTGGCCTGGTTCACCACGCGGGAAACGGTCTGATAAGA
GACACCGGCATACTCTGCGACATCGTATAACGTTACTGGTTTCACATTCACCACCCTGAATTGACTCTCT
TCCGGGCGCTATCATGCCATACCGCGAAAGGTTTTGCGCCATTCGATGGTGTCCGGGATCTCGACGCTCT
CCCTTATGCGACTCCTGCATTAGGAAGCAGCCCAGTAGTAGGTTGAGGCCGTTGAGCACCGCCGCCGCAA
GGAATGGTGCATGCAAGGAGATGGCGCCCAACAGTCCCCCGGCCACGGGGCCTGCCACCATACCCACGCC
GAAACAA
Features (pLannotate 1.2.2; 19 found; start..end, strand, type, name):
    145..163     +  promoter       T7 promoter: promoter for bacteriophage T7 RNA polymerase
    164..188     +  protein_bind   lac operator: The lac repressor binds to the lac operator to inhibit transcription in E. coli. This inhibition can be relieved by adding lactose or isopropyl-β-D-thiogalactopyranoside (IPTG). lac repressor encoded by lacI
    203..225     +  RBS            RBS: efficient ribosome binding site from bacteriophage T7 gene 10 (Olins and Rangwala, 1989)
    233..2188    +  CDS            acs: ACSA_SALTY - Experimental evidence at protein level: Swiss-Prot protein existence level 1. Enables the cell to use acetate during aerobic growth to generate energy via the TCA cycle, and biosynthetic compounds via the glyoxylate shunt. Acetylates CheY, the response regulator involved in flagellar movement and chemotaxis. From Salmonella typhimurium (strain LT2 / SGSC1412 / ATCC 700720).
   2195..2212    +  CDS            9xHis (fragment): 9xHis affinity tag
   2222..2271    +  CDS            SET1 (fragment): solubility-enhancement tag derived from T7 phage gene 10B
   2279..2326    +  terminator     T7 terminator: transcription terminator for bacteriophage T7 RNA polymerase
   2363..2791    +  rep_origin     f1 ori (sequence partly withheld): f1 bacteriophage origin of replication; arrow indicates direction of (+) strand synthesis
   2844..2948    +  promoter       AmpR promoter: bla
   2949..3809    +  CDS            AmpR: β-lactamase; bla; confers resistance to ampicillin, carbenicillin, and related antibiotics
   3980..4568    +  rep_origin     ori: high-copy-number ColE1/pMB1/pBR322/pUC origin of replication
   4754..4893    -  misc_feature   bom: basis of mobility region from pBR322
   4995..5186    -  CDS            rop: Rop protein, which maintains plasmids at low copy number; rop
   5203..5583    +  CDS            YPB1_ECOLX: Protein predicted: Swiss-Prot protein existence level 4. From Escherichia coli.
   5655..5946    -  CDS            TcR (fragment): tetracycline efflux protein; tet; confers resistance to tetracycline
   5961..5982    -  protein_bind   CAP binding site: CAP binding activates transcription in the presence of cAMP. E. coli catabolite activator protein
   5995..7077    -  CDS            lacI: lac repressor; lacI; The lac repressor binds to the lac operator to inhibit transcription in E. coli. This inhibition can be relieved by adding lactose or isopropyl-β-D-thiogalactopyranoside (IPTG).
   7078..7155    -  promoter       lacI promoter: lacI
   7163..123     -  CDS            TcR (fragment) (across the origin): tetracycline efflux protein; tet; confers resistance to tetracycline
