[The description below was written by a language model from this plasmid's Addgene catalogue record and pLannotate feature annotations shown in this document.]
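Description:
ACS_PROSS is a bacterial expression plasmid built on the pET21 backbone, about 7.3 kb in total, carrying a 1,956 bp synthetic open reading frame described as a PROSS-stabilized ACS. Sequence annotation matches this coding region most closely to acetyl-coenzyme A synthetase (acs) of Salmonella typhimurium, so the insert appears to be a computationally redesigned, stability-enhanced variant of that enzyme rather than the native gene. It was cloned between NdeI and XhoI, which places it in frame with the backbone's C-terminal 6xHis tag; the 18 bp feature labelled as a fragment of a 9xHis tag is this hexahistidine sequence. The short "SET1" fragment annotated after the tag lies in the T7-derived region preceding the terminator and is most likely a similarity hit, not a functional fusion partner.

Expression follows the standard pET arrangement: a T7 promoter with an adjacent lac operator, the phage T7 gene 10 ribosome binding site, the insert and tag, and a T7 terminator. The plasmid also carries lacI under its own promoter, so transcription stays repressed until IPTG is added in a host that supplies T7 RNA polymerase. Propagation relies on a pBR322-type ColE1 origin with the bom and rop elements, and selection on the β-lactamase gene for ampicillin resistance. An f1 origin is also present, along with vestigial tetracycline-resistance fragments from the pBR322 lineage. The catalogue lists the copy number as high, although rop normally moderates it. The depositor sequence and the repository's sequencing result show the same feature set and differ by only four nucleotides in length. The construct is suited to overproducing and affinity-purifying the stabilized enzyme as part of work on automated enzyme design.
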