Addgene plasmid #111645: ACS_PROSS
Purpose: PROSS stabilized ACS
Depositing lab: Sarel Fleishman. Depositing organization: Weizmann Institute of Science. Publication: Automated Design of Efficient and Functionally Diverse Enzyme Repertoires. Khersonsky O, Lipsh R, Avizemer Z, Ashani Y, Goldsmith M, Leader H, Dym O, Rogotner S, Trudeau DL, Prilusky J, Amengual-Rigo P, Guallar V, Tawfik DS, Fleishman SJ. Mol Cell. 2018 Oct 4;72(1):178-186.e5. doi: 10.1016/j.molcel.2018.08.033. Epub 2018 Sep 27. PubMed 30270109.
Backbone
  Vector backbone: pET21
  Backbone manufacturer: NEB
  Backbone size w/o insert (bp): 5367
  Total vector size (bp): 7323
  Vector type: Bacterial Expression
Growth in bacteria
  Bacterial resistance: Ampicillin, 100 μg/mL
  Growth temperature: 37°C
  Growth strain: DH5alpha
  Copy number: High Copy
Gene/Insert
  Gene/Insert name: ACS_PROSS (alt name: PROSS stabilized ACS)
  Species: Synthetic
  Insert size (bp): 1956
  Tag / fusion protein: 6xHis (C terminal on backbone)
  Cloning method: Restriction Enzyme; 5′ cloning site NdeI (not destroyed); 3′ cloning site XhoI (unknown if destroyed)
  Sequencing primers: 5′ TAATACGACTCACTATAGGGGAATTG; 3′ CTAGCATAACCCCTTGGGGCCTCTAAACGGGTCTT
Terms and licenses: Academic/Nonprofit Terms; Industry Terms: Not Available to Industry
How to cite: ACS_PROSS was a gift from Sarel Fleishman (Addgene plasmid # 111645 ; http://n2t.net/addgene:111645 ; RRID:Addgene_111645)
